Addgene plasmid #175146: pLV Zdhhc6-V5
Purpose: Lentiviral expression of mouse Zdhhc6-V5
Depositing lab: Larry Gerace. Depositing organization: Scripps California (The Scripps Research Institute). Publication: Comparative membrane proteomics reveals diverse cell regulators concentrated at the nuclear envelope. Cheng LC, Zhang X, Baboo S, Nguyen JA, Martinez-Bartolome S, Loose E, Diedrich J, Yates JR 3rd, Gerace L. Life Sci Alliance. 2023 Jul 11;6(9):e202301998. doi: 10.26508/lsa.202301998. Print 2023 Sep. PubMed 37433644.
Backbone
  Vector backbone: pLV-EF1a-IRES-Puro
  Backbone manufacturer: Tobias Meyer (Addgene plasmid # 85132)
  Vector type: Mammalian Expression, Lentiviral
Growth in bacteria
  Bacterial resistance: Ampicillin, 100 μg/mL
  Growth temperature: 30°C
  Growth strain: NEB Stable
  Copy number: High Copy
Gene/Insert
  Gene/Insert name: Zdhhc6
  Species: M. musculus (mouse)
  Entrez Gene: Zdhhc6 (a.k.a. 2400007G07Rik, 5930409M18Rik, AI462345, C77369, DHHC-6)
  Tag / fusion protein: V5 (C terminal on insert)
  Cloning method: Gibson Cloning
Terms and licenses: Academic/Nonprofit Terms; Industry Terms: Not Available to Industry
How to cite: pLV Zdhhc6-V5 was a gift from Larry Gerace (Addgene plasmid # 175146 ; http://n2t.net/addgene:175146 ; RRID:Addgene_175146)
