[The description below was written by a language model from this plasmid's Addgene catalogue record and pLannotate feature annotations shown in this document.]
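Description:
pLV Zdhhc6-V5 is an HIV-1-derived lentiviral transfer plasmid for stable expression of mouse Zdhhc6 carrying a C-terminal V5 epitope tag in mammalian cells. It was built by Gibson cloning into the pLV-EF1a-IRES-Puro backbone. In bacteria it is maintained through a high-copy ColE1/pUC-type origin and selected with ampicillin via the β-lactamase gene; remnants of the lac promoter/operator region and an SV40 poly(A) signal lie in the plasmid backbone outside the viral unit.

The packaged region is flanked by two HIV-1 LTR elements, both annotated as truncated, each preceded by a nef-derived fragment. Between them lie the Ψ packaging signal with an adjoining gag fragment, the Rev response element for Rev-dependent nuclear export of the genomic RNA, and the cPPT/CTS, which aids nuclear import of the reverse-transcribed genome. Because the viral structural and enzymatic genes are absent, particle production depends on packaging and envelope functions supplied in trans. Expression is driven by the human EF-1α core promoter with its intron A. This produces a single bicistronic transcript: the Zdhhc6-V5 coding sequence, then an EMCV IRES directing translation of puromycin N-acetyltransferase, so that puromycin selection enriches for cells that also express the tagged protein. A WPRE downstream enhances transcript stability and expression.

Zdhhc6 encodes an endoplasmic reticulum palmitoyl acyltransferase that modifies substrates such as calnexin, AMFR and ITPR1. The V5 tag allows detection of the protein by immunofluorescence or immunoblotting. The associated publication, a membrane proteomics study of proteins concentrated at the nuclear envelope, suggests the construct was used to examine the localization of this membrane protein, although the record gives the purpose only as lentiviral expression.
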