Features (pLannotate 1.2.2; 24 found; start..end, strand, type, name):
    377..634     +  LTR            5' LTR (truncated): truncated 5' long terminal repeat (LTR) from HIV-1
    681..806     +  misc_feature   HIV-1 Ψ: packaging signal of human immunodeficiency virus type 1
    790..1128    +  CDS            HIV-1 gag (fragment): gag protein from human immunodeficiency virus 1; gag
   1303..1536    +  misc_feature   RRE: The Rev response element (RRE) of HIV-1 allows for Rev-dependent mRNA export from the nucleus to the cytoplasm.
   1913..2013    +  CDS            Rev (fragment): human immunodeficiency virus 1 (HIV-1) Rev protein; rev; enhances nuclear export of unspliced and incompletely spliced viral mRNAs
   2028..2143    +  misc_feature   cPPT/CTS: central polypurine tract and central termination sequence of HIV-1 (lacking the first T)
   2221..2432    +  promoter       EF-1α core promoter: core promoter for human elongation factor EF-1α
   2433..3371    +  intron         EF-1α intron A: intron upstream of the start codon of human EF-1α
   3408..4634    +  CDS            Zdhhc6: ZDHC6_MOUSE - Experimental evidence at protein level: Swiss-Prot protein existence level 1. Endoplasmic reticulum palmitoyl acyltransferase that mediates palmitoylation of proteins such as AMFR, CALX, ITPR1 and TFRC (PubMed:25368151). Palmitoylates calnexin (CALX), which is required for its association with the ribosome-translocon complex and efficient folding of glycosylated proteins (By similarity). Mediates palmitoylation of AMFR, promoting AMFR distribution to the peripheral endoplasmic reticulum (By similarity). Together with SELENOK, palmitoylates ITPR1 in immune cells, leading to regula
   4674..4715    +  CDS            V5 tag: epitope tag from simian virus 5
   4840..5401    +  misc_feature   IRES: internal ribosome entry site (IRES) of the encephalomyocarditis virus (EMCV)
   5404..6003    +  CDS            PuroR: puromycin N-acetyltransferase; pac from Streptomyces alboniger; confers resistance to puromycin
   6027..6615    +  misc_feature   WPRE: woodchuck hepatitis virus posttranscriptional regulatory element
   6632..7150    +  CDS            nef (fragment): NEF_HV1BR - Experimental evidence at protein level: Swiss-Prot protein existence level 1. Extracellular Nef protein targets CD4(+) T-lymphocytes for apoptosis by interacting with CXCR4 surface receptors (PubMed:14990729). From Human immunodeficiency virus type 1 group M subtype B (isolate BRU/LAI) (HIV-1).
   7198..7455    +  LTR            5' LTR (truncated): truncated 5' long terminal repeat (LTR) from HIV-1
   7607..7623    -  protein_bind   lac operator: The lac repressor binds to the lac operator to inhibit transcription in E. coli. This inhibition can be relieved by adding lactose or isopropyl-β-D-thiogalactopyranoside (IPTG). lac repressor encoded by lacI
   7631..7661    -  promoter       lac promoter: promoter for the E. coli lac operon
   7676..7697    -  protein_bind   CAP binding site: CAP binding activates transcription in the presence of cAMP. E. coli catabolite activator protein
   7710..7802    -  CDS            lacI (fragment): lac repressor; lacI; The lac repressor binds to the lac operator to inhibit transcription in E. coli. This inhibition can be relieved by adding lactose or isopropyl-β-D-thiogalactopyranoside (IPTG).
   7985..8573    -  rep_origin     ori: high-copy-number ColE1/pMB1/pBR322/pUC origin of replication
   8744..9604    -  CDS            AmpR: β-lactamase; bla; confers resistance to ampicillin, carbenicillin, and related antibiotics
   9605..9709    -  promoter       AmpR promoter: bla
   9757..9891    +  polyA_signal   SV40 poly(A) signal: SV40 polyadenylation signal
  10058..329     +  CDS            nef (fragment) (across the origin): NEF_HV1BR - Experimental evidence at protein level: Swiss-Prot protein existence level 1. Extracellular Nef protein targets CD4(+) T-lymphocytes for apoptosis by interacting with CXCR4 surface receptors (PubMed:14990729). From Human immunodeficiency virus type 1 group M subtype B (isolate BRU/LAI) (HIV-1).
>Addgene plasmid #175146 | pLV Zdhhc6-V5 | addgene full sequence | sequence record 352122 | Addgene NGS Result
TGGAAGGGCTAATTCACTCCCAAAGAAGACAAGATATCCTTGATCTGTGGATCTACCACACACAAGGCTA
CTTCCCTGATTAGCAGAACTACACACCAGGGCCAGGGGTCAGATATCCACTGACCTTTGGATGGTGCTAC
AAGCTAGTACCAGTTGAGCCAGATAAGGTAGAAGAGGCCAATAAAGGAGAGAACACCAGCTTGTTACACC
CTGTGAGCCTGCATGGGATGGATGACCCGGAGAGAGAAGTGTTAGAGTGGAGGTTTGACAGCCGCCTAGC
ATTTCATCACGTGGCCCGAGAGCTGCATCCGGAGTACTTCAAGAACTGCTGATATCGAGCTTGCTACAAG
GGACTTTCCGCTGGGGACTTTCCAGGGAGGCGTGGCCTGGGCGGGACTGGGGAGTGGCGAGCCCTCAGAT
CCTGCATATAAGCAGCTGCTTTTTGCCTGTACTGGGTCTCTCTGGTTAGACCAGATCTGAGCCTGGGAGC
TCTCTGGCTAACTAGGGAACCCACTGCTTAAGCCTCAATAAAGCTTGCCTTGAGTGCTTCAAGTAGTGTG
TGCCCGTCTGTTGTGTGACTCTGGTAACTAGAGATCCCTCAGACCCTTTTAGTCAGTGTGGAAAATCTCT
AGCAGTGGCGCCCGAACAGGGACTTGAAAGCGAAAGGGAAACCAGAGGAGCTCTCTCGACGCAGGACTCG
GCTTGCTGAAGCGCGCACGGCAAGAGGCGAGGGGCGGCGACTGGTGAGTACGCCAAAAATTTTGACTAGC
GGAGGCTAGAAGGAGAGAGATGGGTGCGAGAGCGTCAGTATTAAGCGGGGGAGAATTAGATCGCGATGGG
AAAAAATTCGGTTAAGGCCAGGGGGAAAGAAAAAATATAAATTAAAACATATAGTATGGGCAAGCAGGGA
GCTAGAACGATTCGCAGTTAATCCTGGCCTGTTAGAAACATCAGAAGGCTGTAGACAAATACTGGGACAG
CTACAACCATCCCTTCAGACAGGATCAGAAGAACTTAGATCATTATATAATACAGTAGCAACCCTCTATT
GTGTGCATCAAAGGATAGAGATAAAAGACACCAAGGAAGCTTTAGACAAGATAGAGGAAGAGCAAAACAA
AAGTAAGACCACCGCACAGCAAGCGGCCGGCCGCTGATCTTCAGACCTGGAGGAGGAGATATGAGGGACA
ATTGGAGAAGTGAATTATATAAATATAAAGTAGTAAAAATTGAACCATTAGGAGTAGCACCCACCAAGGC
AAAGAGAAGAGTGGTGCAGAGAGAAAAAAGAGCAGTGGGAATAGGAGCTTTGTTCCTTGGGTTCTTGGGA
GCAGCAGGAAGCACTATGGGCGCAGCGTCAATGACGCTGACGGTACAGGCCAGACAATTATTGTCTGGTA
TAGTGCAGCAGCAGAACAATTTGCTGAGGGCTATTGAGGCGCAACAGCATCTGTTGCAACTCACAGTCTG
GGGCATCAAGCAGCTCCAGGCAAGAATCCTGGCTGTGGAAAGATACCTAAAGGATCAACAGCTCCTGGGG
ATTTGGGGTTGCTCTGGAAAACTCATTTGCACCACTGCTGTGCCTTGGAATGCTAGTTGGAGTAATAAAT
CTCTGGAACAGATTTGGAATCACACGACCTGGATGGAGTGGGACAGAGAAATTAACAATTACACAAGCTT
AATACACTCCTTAATTGAAGAATCGCAAAACCAGCAAGAAAAGAATGAACAAGAATTATTGGAATTAGAT
AAATGGGCAAGTTTGTGGAATTGGTTTAACATAACAAATTGGCTGTGGTATATAAAATTATTCATAATGA
TAGTAGGAGGCTTGGTAGGTTTAAGAATAGTTTTTGCTGTACTTTCTATAGTGAATAGAGTTAGGCAGGG
ATATTCACCATTATCGTTTCAGACCCACCTCCCAACCCCGAGGGGACCCGACAGGCCCGAAGGAATAGAA
GAAGAAGGTGGAGAGAGAGACAGAGACAGATCCATTCGATTAGTGAACGGATCTCGACGGTATCGCCTTT
AAAAGAAAAGGGGGGATTGGGGGGTACAGTGCAGGGGAAAGAATAGTAGACATAATAGCAACAGACATAC
AAACTAAAGAATTACAAAAACAAATTACAAAAATTCAAAATTTTCGGGTTTATTACAGGGACAGCAGAGA
TCCAGTTTATCGATGAGGCCCTTTCGTCTTCACTCGAGGTGCCCGTCAGTGGGCAGAGCGCACATCGCCC
ACAGTCCCCGAGAAGTTGGGGGGAGGGGTCGGCAATTGAACCGGTGCCTAGAGAAGGTGGCGCGGGGTAA
ACTGGGAAAGTGATGTCGTGTACTGGCTCCGCCTTTTTCCCGAGGGTGGGGGAGAACCGTATATAAGTGC
AGTAGTCGCCGTGAACGTTCTTTTTCGCAACGGGTTTGCCGCCAGAACACAGGTAAGTGCCGTGTGTGGT
TCCCGCGGGCCTGGCCTCTTTACGGGTTATGGCCCTTGCGTGCCTTGAATTACTTCCACCTGGCTGCAGT
ACGTGATTCTTGATCCCGAGCTTCGGGTTGGAAGTGGGTGGGAGAGTTCGAGGCCTTGCGCTTAAGGAGC
CCCTTCGCCTCGTGCTTGAGTTGAGGCCTGGCCTGGGCGCTGGGGCCGCCGCGTGCGAATCTGGTGGCAC
CTTCGCGCCTGTCTCGCTGCTTTCGATAAGTCTCTAGCCATTTAAAATTTTTGATGACCTGCTGCGACGC
TTTTTTTCTGGCAAGATAGTCTTGTAAATGCGGGCCAAGATCTGCACACTGGTATTTCGGTTTTTGGGGC
CGCGGGCGGCGACGGGGCCCGTGCGTCCCAGCGCACATGTTCGGCGAGGCGGGGCCTGCGAGCGCGGCCA
CCGAGAATCGGACGGGGGTAGTCTCAAGCTGGCCGGCCTGCTCTGGTGCCTGGCCTCGCGCCGCCGTGTA
TCGCCCCGCCCTGGGCGGCAAGGCTGGCCCGGTCGGCACCAGTTGCGTGAGCGGAAAGATGGCCGCTTCC
CGGCCCTGCTGCAGGGAGCTCAAAATGGAGGACGCGGCGCTCGGGAGAGCGGGCGGGTGAGTCACCCACA
CAAAGGAAAAGGGCCTTTCCGTCCTCAGCCGTCGCTTCATGTGACTCCACGGAGTACCGGGCGCCGTCCA
GGCACCTCGATTAGTTCTCGAGCTTTTGGAGTACGTCGTCTTTAGGTTGGGGGGAGGGGTTTTATGCGAT
GGAGTTTCCCCACACTGAGTGGGTGGAGACTGAAGTTAGGCCAGCTTGGCACTTGATGTAATTCTCCTTG
GAATTTGCCCTTTTTGAGTTTGGATCTTGGTTCATTCTCAAGCCTCAGACAGTGGTTCAAAGTTTTTTTC
TTCCATTTCAGGTGTCGTGAGGATCCGCCATCGGCCCGCCCGCCGCCATGGGCATATTCTGCTCAGTAAT
CAAGTTTGAAAATCTTCAAGACTTAAGGAGACTGTGTCATTGGGGTCCCATCATAGCCCTGGGTGTTATA
GCAATATGTTCCACAATGGCCATGATCGACTCTGTCTTGTGGTATTGGCCCTTACATACAACTGGAGGAA
GTGTGAACTTCATCATGTTGATAAATTGGACCGTCATGATTCTTTATAATTACTTCAATGCCATGTTTGC
TGGTCCTGGCTTCGTCCCTCGGGGGTGGAAACCGGAAAAGTCTCAGGATAGCATGTATCTCCAGTATTGT
AAAGTCTGCCAAGCATACAAGGCGCCACGTTCACACCATTGCAGAAAGTGTAACAGATGTGTAATGAAGA
TGGACCACCACTGCCCCTGGATCAACAACTGCTGTGGTCACCAGAACCACGCCTCGTTCACGCTCTTCCT
CCTGTTGGCCCCTCTGGGCTGCACTCATGCTGCTTTCATCTTCGTGATGACAATGTACACACAGCTTTAT
AATCGGCTCTCCTTTGGGTGGAACACAGTCAAGATTGACATGAGTGCAGCCAGGAGAGATCCACCTCCAA
TTGTTCCCTTCGGATTGGCTGCGTTTGCCGCCACCTTGTTTGCCTTGGGATTGGCTTTGGGAACAACCAT
AGCTGTTGGGATGTTGTTTTTCATACAGATAAAAATTATTCTCAGAAACAAAACTTCTATTGAATCATGG
ATTGAAGAAAAGGCTAAAGATCGCATTCAGTATTACCAACTGGATGAAGTCTTCATTTTTCCTTATGATA
TGGGAAGTAAGTGGAAGAACTTTAAACAGGTGTTTACATGGTCGGGAGTTCCTGAAGGAGATGGACTTGA
GTGGCCAATACGAGAGGGCTGTGACCAGTACAGCCTCACAATAGAACAGTTGAAGCAAAAGGCAGACAAG
AGAGTCAGAAGTGTTCGCTATAAAGTCATAGAAGATTACAATGGTGCCTGCTGCCCTTTGAATAGAGGAG
TGAGAACCTTCTTTACGAGCCCCTGCACTGAGGAGCCTCGGATCCGGCTGCAGAAAGGAGAGTTCATCTT
AGCAACGAGAGGGCTGCGATACTGGTTGTATGGAGACAAAATTCTTGATGATTCCTTCATAGAAGGTACT
TCAAGAGTAAGAGGGTGGTTTCCTAGAAACTGTGTGGAAAAGTGTCCCTGTGATGGTGACTCAGATCCAG
CCCCAGAGGGGGAGAAGAAGAACAGAGGTGGGCCGGGCGGGGGTGGCGGGGGAGGTAAGCCTATCCCTAA
CCCTCTCCTCGGTCTCGATTCTACGTGAGTTTAAACTTCGAAACGCGTGAATTCCTCGAGGGCGGCCGCT
CTAGAGTCGACGGGCCGCGGTAACAATTGTTAACTAACTTAAGCTAGCAACGGTTTCCCTCTAGCGGGAT
CAATTCCGCCCCCCCCCCCTAACGTTACTGGCCGAAGCCGCTTGGAATAAGGCCGGTGTGCGTTTGTCTA
TATGTTATTTTCCACCATATTGCCGTCTTTTGGCAATGTGAGGGCCCGGAAACCTGGCCCTGTCTTCTTG
ACGAGCATTCCTAGGGGTCTTTCCCCTCTCGCCAAAGGAATGCAAGGTCTGTTGAATGTCGTGAAGGAAG
CAGTTCCTCTGGAAGCTTCTTGAAGACAAACAACGTCTGTAGCGACCCTTTGCAGGCAGCGGAACCCCCC
ACCTGGCGACAGGTGCCTCTGCGGCCAAAAGCCACGTGTATAAGATACACCTGCAAAGGCGGCACAACCC
CAGTGCCACGTTGTGAGTTGGATAGTTGTGGAAAGAGTCAAATGGCTCTCCTCAAGCGTATTCAACAAGG
GGCTGAAGGATGCCCAGAAGGTACCCCATTGTATGGGATCTGATCTGGGGCCTCGGTGCACATGCTTTAC
ATGTGTTTAGTCGAGGTTAAAAAAACGTCTAGGCCCCCCGAACCACGGGGACGTGGTTTTCCTTTGAAAA
ACACGATAATACCATGACCGAGTACAAGCCCACGGTGCGCCTCGCCACCCGCGACGACGTCCCCAGGGCC
GTACGCACCCTCGCCGCCGCGTTCGCCGACTACCCCGCCACGCGCCACACCGTCGATCCGGACCGCCACA
TCGAGCGGGTCACCGAGCTGCAAGAACTCTTCCTCACGCGCGTCGGGCTCGACATCGGCAAGGTGTGGGT
CGCGGACGACGGCGCCGCGGTGGCGGTCTGGACCACGCCGGAGAGCGTCGAAGCGGGGGCGGTGTTCGCC
GAGATCGGCCCGCGCATGGCCGAGTTGAGCGGTTCCCGGCTGGCCGCGCAGCAACAGATGGAAGGCCTCC
TGGCGCCGCACCGGCCCAAGGAGCCCGCGTGGTTCCTGGCCACCGTCGGCGTCTCGCCCGACCACCAGGG
CAAGGGTCTGGGCAGCGCCGTCGTGCTCCCCGGAGTGGAGGCGGCCGAGCGCGCCGGGGTGCCCGCCTTC
CTGGAGACCTCCGCGCCCCGCAACCTCCCCTTCTACGAGCGGCTCGGCTTCACCGTCACCGCCGACGTCG
AGGTGCCCGAAGGACCGCGCACCTGGTGCATGACCCGCAAGCCCGGTGCCTGACCCGGGCGGGGCGCGTC
TGGAACAATCAACCTCTGGATTACAAAATTTGTGAAAGATTGACTGGTATTCTTAACTATGTTGCTCCTT
TTACGCTATGTGGATACGCTGCTTTAATGCCTTTGTATCATGCTATTGCTTCCCGTATGGCTTTCATTTT
CTCCTCCTTGTATAAATCCTGGTTGCTGTCTCTTTATGAGGAGTTGTGGCCCGTTGTCAGGCAACGTGGC
GTGGTGTGCACTGTGTTTGCTGACGCAACCCCCACTGGTTGGGGCATTGCCACCACCTGTCAGCTCCTTT
CCGGGACTTTCGCTTTCCCCCTCCCTATTGCCACGGCGGAACTCATCGCCGCCTGCCTTGCCCGCTGCTG
GACAGGGGCTCGGCTGTTGGGCACTGACAATTCCGTGGTGTTGTCGGGGAAGCTGACGTCCTTTCCATGG
CTGCTCGCCTGTGTTGCCACCTGGATTCTGCGCGGGACGTCCTTCTGCTACGTCCCTTCGGCCCTCAATC
CAGCGGACCTTCCTTCCCGCGGCCTGCTGCCGGCTCTGCGGCCTCTTCCGCGTCTTCGCCTTCGCCCTCA
GACGAGTCGGATCTCCCTTTGGGCCGCCTCCCCGCCTGGAATTAATTCTGCAGTCGAGACCTAGAAAAAC
ATGGAGCAATCACAAGTAGCAATACAGCAGCTACCAATGCTGATTGTGCCTGGCTAGAAGCACAAGAGGA
GGAGGAGGTGGGTTTTCCAGTCACACCTCAGGTACCTTTAAGACCAATGACTTACAAGGCAGCTGTAGAT
CTTAGCCACTTTTTAAAAGAAAAGAGGGGACTGGAAGGGCTAATTCACTCCCAACGAAGACAAGATATCC
TTGATCTGTGGATCTACCACACACAAGGCTACTTCCCTGATTAGCAGAACTACACACCAGGGCCAGGGGT
CAGATATCCACTGACCTTTGGATGGTGCTACAAGCTAGTACCAGTTGAGCCAGATAAGGTAGAAGAGGCC
AATAAAGGAGAGAACACCAGCTTGTTACACCCTGTGAGCCTGCATGGGATGGATGACCCGGAGAGAGAAG
TGTTAGAGTGGAGGTTTGACAGCCGCCTAGCATTTCATCACGTGGCCCGAGAGCTGCATCCGGAGTACTT
CAAGAACTGCTGATATCGAGCTTGCTACAAGGGACTTTCCGCTGGGGACTTTCCAGGGAGGCGTGGCCTG
GGCGGGACTGGGGAGTGGCGAGCCCTCAGATCCTGCATATAAGCAGCTGCTTTTTGCCTGTACTGGGTCT
CTCTGGTTAGACCAGATCTGAGCCTGGGAGCTCTCTGGCTAACTAGGGAACCCACTGCTTAAGCCTCAAT
AAAGCTTGCCTTGAGTGCTTCAAGTAGTGTGTGCCCGTCTGTTGTGTGACTCTGGTAACTAGAGATCCCT
CAGACCCTTTTAGTCAGTGTGGAAAATCTCTAGCAGTAGTAGTTCATGTCATCTTATTATTCAGTATTTA
TAACTTGCAAAGAAATGAATATCAGAGAGTGAGAGGCCTTGACATTGCTAGCGTTTACCGTCGACCTCTA
GCTAGAGCTTGGCGTAATCATGGTCATAGCTGTTTCCTGTGTGAAATTGTTATCCGCTCACAATTCCACA
CAACATACGAGCCGGAAGCATAAAGTGTAAAGCCTGGGGTGCCTAATGAGTGAGCTAACTCACATTAATT
GCGTTGCGCTCACTGCCCGCTTTCCAGTCGGGAAACCTGTCGTGCCAGCTGCATTAATGAATCGGCCAAC
GCGCGGGGAGAGGCGGTTTGCGTATTGGGCGCTCTTCCGCTTCCTCGCTCACTGACTCGCTGCGCTCGGT
CGTTCGGCTGCGGCGAGCGGTATCAGCTCACTCAAAGGCGGTAATACGGTTATCCACAGAATCAGGGGAT
AACGCAGGAAAGAACATGTGAGCAAAAGGCCAGCAAAAGGCCAGGAACCGTAAAAAGGCCGCGTTGCTGG
CGTTTTTCCATAGGCTCCGCCCCCCTGACGAGCATCACAAAAATCGACGCTCAAGTCAGAGGTGGCGAAA
CCCGACAGGACTATAAAGATACCAGGCGTTTCCCCCTGGAAGCTCCCTCGTGCGCTCTCCTGTTCCGACC
CTGCCGCTTACCGGATACCTGTCCGCCTTTCTCCCTTCGGGAAGCGTGGCGCTTTCTCATAGCTCACGCT
GTAGGTATCTCAGTTCGGTGTAGGTCGTTCGCTCCAAGCTGGGCTGTGTGCACGAACCCCCCGTTCAGCC
CGACCGCTGCGCCTTATCCGGTAACTATCGTCTTGAGTCCAACCCGGTAAGACACGACTTATCGCCACTG
GCAGCAGCCACTGGTAACAGGATTAGCAGAGCGAGGTATGTAGGCGGTGCTACAGAGTTCTTGAAGTGGT
GGCCTAACTACGGCTACACTAGAAGAACAGTATTTGGTATCTGCGCTCTGCTGAAGCCAGTTACCTTCGG
AAAAAGAGTTGGTAGCTCTTGATCCGGCAAACAAACCACCGCTGGTAGCGGTGGTTTTTTTGTTTGCAAG
CAGCAGATTACGCGCAGAAAAAAAGGATCTCAAGAAGATCCTTTGATCTTTTCTACGGGGTCTGACGCTC
AGTGGAACGAAAACTCACGTTAAGGGATTTTGGTCATGAGATTATCAAAAAGGATCTTCACCTAGATCCT
TTTAAATTAAAAATGAAGTTTTAAATCAATCTAAAGTATATATGAGTAAACTTGGTCTGACAGTTACCAA
TGCTTAATCAGTGAGGCACCTATCTCAGCGATCTGTCTATTTCGTTCATCCATAGTTGCCTGACTCCCCG
TCGTGTAGATAACTACGATACGGGAGGGCTTACCATCTGGCCCCAGTGCTGCAATGATACCGCGAGACCC
ACGCTCACCGGCTCCAGATTTATCAGCAATAAACCAGCCAGCCGGAAGGGCCGAGCGCAGAAGTGGTCCT
GCAACTTTATCCGCCTCCATCCAGTCTATTAATTGTTGCCGGGAAGCTAGAGTAAGTAGTTCGCCAGTTA
ATAGTTTGCGCAACGTTGTTGCCATTGCTACAGGCATCGTGGTGTCACGCTCGTCGTTTGGTATGGCTTC
ATTCAGCTCCGGTTCCCAACGATCAAGGCGAGTTACATGATCCCCCATGTTGTGCAAAAAAGCGGTTAGC
TCCTTCGGTCCTCCGATCGTTGTCAGAAGTAAGTTGGCCGCAGTGTTATCACTCATGGTTATGGCAGCAC
TGCATAATTCTCTTACTGTCATGCCATCCGTAAGATGCTTTTCTGTGACTGGTGAGTACTCAACCAAGTC
ATTCTGAGAATAGTGTATGCGGCGACCGAGTTGCTCTTGCCCGGCGTCAATACGGGATAATACCGCGCCA
CATAGCAGAACTTTAAAAGTGCTCATCATTGGAAAACGTTCTTCGGGGCGAAAACTCTCAAGGATCTTAC
CGCTGTTGAGATCCAGTTCGATGTAACCCACTCGTGCACCCAACTGATCTTCAGCATCTTTTACTTTCAC
CAGCGTTTCTGGGTGAGCAAAAACAGGAAGGCAAAATGCCGCAAAAAAGGGAATAAGGGCGACACGGAAA
TGTTGAATACTCATACTCTTCCTTTTTCAATATTATTGAAGCATTTATCAGGGTTATTGTCTCATGAGCG
GATACATATTTGAATGTATTTAGAAAAATAAACAAATAGGGGTTCCGCGCACATTTCCCCGAAAAGTGCC
ACCTGACGTCGACGGATCGGGAGATCAACTTGTTTATTGCAGCTTATAATGGTTACAAATAAAGCAATAG
CATCACAAATTTCACAAATAAAGCATTTTTTTCACTGCATTCTAGTTGTGGTTTGTCCAAACTCATCAAT
GTATCTTATCATGTCTGGATCAACTGGATAACTCAAGCTAACCAAAATCATCCCAAACTTCCCACCCCAT
ACCCTATTACCACTGCCAATTACCTGTGGTTTCATTTACTCTAAACCTGTGATTCCTCTGAATTATTTTC
ATTTTAAAGAAATTGTATTTGTTAAATATGTACTACAAACTTAGTAGT
